Addgene plasmid #91275: pHH0103_VAV1-2/2
Purpose: Protein expression and purification of human SH3 domain construct VAV1-2/2
Depositing lab: Sachdev Sidhu. Depositing organization: University of Toronto. Publication: Comprehensive Analysis of the Human SH3 Domain Family Reveals a Wide Variety of Non-canonical Specificities. Teyra J, Huang H, Jain S, Guan X, Dong A, Liu Y, Tempel W, Min J, Tong Y, Kim PM, Bader GD, Sidhu SS. Structure. 2017 Oct 3;25(10):1598-1610.e3. doi: 10.1016/j.str.2017.07.017. Epub 2017 Sep 7. PubMed 28890361.
Backbone
  Vector backbone: pHH0103
  Vector type: Bacterial Expression
Growth in bacteria
  Bacterial resistance: Ampicillin, 100 μg/mL
  Growth temperature: 37°C
  Growth strain: DH5alpha
  Copy number: Low Copy
Gene/Insert
  Gene/Insert name: VAV1-2/2
  Species: H. sapiens (human)
  Insert size (bp): 192
  Entrez Gene: VAV1 (a.k.a. VAV)
  Cloning method: Restriction Enzyme; 5′ cloning site Sfi1 (unknown if destroyed); 3′ cloning site Not1 (unknown if destroyed)
Terms and licenses: Academic/Nonprofit Terms; Industry Terms: Not Available to Industry
How to cite: pHH0103_VAV1-2/2 was a gift from Sachdev Sidhu (Addgene plasmid # 91275 ; http://n2t.net/addgene:91275 ; RRID:Addgene_91275)
