[The description below was written by a language model from this plasmid's Addgene catalogue record and pLannotate feature annotations shown in this document.]
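Description:
pHH0103_VAV1-2/2 is a bacterial expression plasmid of about 6.9 kb, built on the pHH0103 backbone, for producing and purifying an isolated SH3 domain of human VAV1 in E. coli. VAV1 is a signalling protein that couples tyrosine kinase signals to activation of Rho/Rac GTPases. The construct name suggests that the 192 bp insert is the second of the protein's two SH3 domains, although the record does not define the numbering. The insert was cloned between SfiI and NotI sites.

Expression is driven by the strong hybrid tac promoter, which is followed by a lac operator. A plasmid-borne lacI gene under the up-mutated lacIq promoter supplies abundant repressor, keeping transcription off until IPTG is added. The annotated coding features run in the order 6xHis tag, Schistosoma japonicum glutathione S-transferase, VAV1 fragment. This order is consistent with an N-terminally His- and GST-tagged fusion that could be purified on nickel or glutathione resins, with GST also typically aiding solubility.

A phage fd terminator follows the insert. Downstream of it lie fragments of M13 gene III, which, together with the f1 origin, suggest the backbone descends from a phagemid display vector; the record does not indicate that these fragments are expressed here. The f1 origin interrupts rop, and only remnants of the tetracycline promoter and resistance gene remain.

The plasmid replicates from a pBR322-type ColE1 origin with the bom region, is listed as low copy, and is selected with ampicillin through β-lactamase. It belongs to a collection used for a family-wide analysis of human SH3 domain binding specificities.
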