Features (pLannotate 1.2.2; 21 found; start..end, strand, type, name):
     43..120     +  promoter       lacIq promoter: lacI (mutant); In the lacIq allele, a single base change in the promoter boosts expression of the lacI gene about 10-fold.
    121..1203    +  CDS            lacI: lac repressor; lacI; The lac repressor binds to the lac operator to inhibit transcription in E. coli. This inhibition can be relieved by adding lactose or isopropyl-β-D-thiogalactopyranoside (IPTG).
   1216..1237    +  protein_bind   CAP binding site: CAP binding activates transcription in the presence of cAMP. E. coli catabolite activator protein
   1256..1273    +  promoter       tet promoter (fragment): E. coli promoter for tetracycline efflux protein gene
   1446..1474    +  promoter       tac promoter: strong E. coli promoter; hybrid between the trp and lac UV5 promoters
   1482..1498    +  protein_bind   lac operator: The lac repressor binds to the lac operator to inhibit transcription in E. coli. This inhibition can be relieved by adding lactose or isopropyl-β-D-thiogalactopyranoside (IPTG). lac repressor encoded by lacI
   1583..1600    +  CDS            6xHis: 6xHis affinity tag
   1616..2269    +  CDS            GST26_SCHJA: Experimental evidence at protein level: Swiss-Prot protein existence level 1. GST isoenzymes appear to play a central role in the parasite detoxification system. Other functions are also suspected including a role in increasing the solubility of haematin in the parasite gut. From Schistosoma japonicum (Blood fluke).
   2333..2524    +  CDS            VAV1 (fragment): VAV_HUMAN - Also known as VAV. Experimental evidence at protein level: Swiss-Prot protein existence level 1. Couples tyrosine kinase signals with the activation of the Rho/Rac GTPases, thus leading to cell differentiation and/or proliferation. From Homo sapiens (Human).
   2537..2584    +  terminator     fd terminator (sequence withheld): central terminator from bacteriophage fd (Otsuka and Kunisawa, 1982)
   2589..2801    +  CDS            M13 gene III (fragment) (sequence partly withheld): pIII; III; minor coat protein
   2816..3286    +  CDS            M13 gene III (fragment) (sequence partly withheld): pIII; III; minor coat protein
   3308..3378    +  CDS            TcR (fragment): tetracycline efflux protein; tet; confers resistance to tetracycline
   3620..4000    -  CDS            YPB1_ECOLX: Protein predicted: Swiss-Prot protein existence level 4. From Escherichia coli.
   4017..4168    +  CDS            rop (fragment): Rop protein, which maintains plasmids at low copy number; rop
   4204..4632    -  rep_origin     f1 ori (sequence partly withheld): f1 bacteriophage origin of replication; arrow indicates direction of (+) strand synthesis
   4641..4680    +  CDS            rop (fragment): Rop protein, which maintains plasmids at low copy number; rop
   4782..4922    +  misc_feature   bom: basis of mobility region from pBR322
   5108..5695    -  rep_origin     ori: high-copy-number ColE1/pMB1/pBR322/pUC origin of replication
   5866..6726    -  CDS            AmpR: β-lactamase; bla; confers resistance to ampicillin, carbenicillin, and related antibiotics
   6727..6831    -  promoter       AmpR promoter: bla
>Addgene plasmid #91275 | pHH0103_VAV1-2/2 | addgene full sequence | sequence record 191069 | Addgene NGS Result
AAATAGGCGTATCACGAGGCCCTTTCGTCTTCAAGAATTCCCGACACCATCGAATGGTGCAAAACCTTTC
GCGGTATGGCATGATAGCGCCCGGAAGAGAGTCAATTCAGGGTGGTGAATGTGAAACCAGTAACGTTATA
CGATGTCGCAGAGTATGCCGGTGTCTCTTATCAGACCGTTTCCCGCGTGGTGAACCAGGCCAGCCACGTT
TCTGCGAAAACGCGGGAAAAAGTGGAAGCGGCGATGGCGGAGCTGAATTACATTCCCAACCGCGTGGCAC
AACAACTGGCGGGCAAACAGTCGTTGCTGATTGGCGTTGCCACCTCCAGTCTGGCCCTGCACGCGCCGTC
GCAAATTGTCGCGGCGATTAAATCTCGCGCCGATCAACTGGGTGCCAGCGTGGTGGTGTCGATGGTAGAA
CGAAGCGGCGTCGAAGCCTGTAAAGCGGCGGTGCACAATCTTCTCGCGCAACGCGTCAGTGGGCTGATCA
TTAACTATCCGCTGGATGACCAGGATGCCATTGCTGTGGAAGCTGCCTGCACTAATGTTCCGGCGTTATT
TCTTGATGTCTCTGACCAGACACCCATCAACAGTATTATTTTCTCCCATGAAGACGGTACGCGACTGGGC
GTGGAGCATCTGGTCGCATTGGGTCACCAGCAAATCGCGCTGTTAGCGGGCCCATTAAGTTCTGTCTCGG
CGCGTCTGCGTCTGGCTGGCTGGCATAAATATCTCACTCGCAATCAAATTCAGCCGATAGCGGAACGGGA
AGGCGACTGGAGTGCCATGTCCGGTTTTCAACAAACCATGCAAATGCTGAATGAGGGCATCGTTCCCACT
GCGATGCTGGTTGCCAACGATCAGATGGCGCTGGGCGCAATGCGCGCCATTACCGAGTCCGGGCTGCGCG
TTGGTGCGGATATCTCGGTAGTGGGATACGACGATACCGAAGACAGCTCATGTTATATCCCGCCGTTAAC
CACCATCAAACAGGATTTTCGCCTGCTGGGGCAAACCAGCGTGGACCGCTTGCTGCAACTCTCTCAGGGC
CAGGCGGTGAAGGGCAATCAGCTGTTGCCCGTCTCACTGGTGAAAAGAAAAACCACCCTGGCGCCCAATA
CGCAAACCGCCTCTCCCCGCGCGTTGGCCGATTCATTAATGCAGCTGGCACGACAGGTTTCCCGACTGGA
AAGCGGGCAGTGAGCGCAACGCAATTAATGTAAGTTAGCTCACTCATTAGGCACAATTCTCATGTTTGAC
AGCTTATCATCGACTGCACGGTGCACCAATGCTTCTGGCGTCAGGCAGCCATCGGAAGCTGTGGTATGGC
TGTGCAGGTCGTAAATCACTGCATAATTCGTGTCGCTCAAGGCGCACTCCCGTTCTGGATAATGTTTTTT
GCGCCGACATCATAACGGTTCTGGCAAATATTCTGAAATGAGCTGTTGACAATTAATCATCGGCTCGTAT
AATGTGTGGAATTGTGAGCGGATAACAATTTCACACAGGAAACAGCCAGTCCGTTTAGGTGTTTTCACGA
GCACTTCACCAACAAGGACCATAGATTATGAAAATCGAAGAACACCATCACCATCACCATTCCAGCGGTA
AGCTTATGTCCCCTATACTAGGTTATTGGAAAATTAAGGGCCTTGTGCAACCCACTCGACTTCTTTTGGA
ATATCTTGAAGAAAAATATGAAGAGCATTTGTATGAGCGCGATGAAGGTGATAAATGGCGAAACAAAAAG
TTTGAATTGGGTTTGGAGTTTCCCAATCTTCCTTATTATATTGATGGTGATGTTAAATTAACACAGTCTA
TGGCCATCATACGTTATATAGCTGACAAGCACAACATGTTGGGTGGTTGTCCAAAAGAGCGTGCAGAGAT
TTCAATGCTTGAAGGAGCGGTTTTGGATATTAGATACGGTGTTTCGAGAATTGCATATAGTAAAGACTTT
GAAACTCTCAAAGTTGATTTTCTTAGCAAGCTACCTGAAATGCTGAAAATGTTCGAAGATCGTTTATGTC
ATAAAACATATTTAAATGGTGATCATGTAACCCATCCTGACTTCATGTTGTATGACGCTCTTGATGTTGT
TTTATACATGGACCCAATGTGCCTGGATGCGTTCCCAAAATTAGTTTGTTTTAAAAAACGTATTGAAGCT
ATCCCACAAATTGATAAGTACTTGAAATCCAGCAAGTATATAGCATGGCCTTTGCAGGGCTGGCAAGCCA
CGTTTGGTGGTGGCGACCATCCTCCAAAATCGGATCTGGAAGTTCTGTTCCAGGGGCCCCTGTCCAGCGG
TCTGGTTCCGCGTGGTTCCGGTACCGCGGCCCAGCCGGCCGGCACCGCCAAAGCCCGTTATGACTTCTGC
GCCCGTGACCGCTCCGAACTGTCCCTGAAAGAAGGTGACATTATCAAAATCCTGAATAAAAAAGGCCAGC
AAGGTTGGTGGCGTGGCGAAATTTATGGCCGCGTGGGTTGGTTTCCGGCGAACTATGTTGAAGAAGATTA
CGCGGCCGCATA
[142 nt withheld, positions 2533-2674]
C
[98 nt withheld, positions 2676-2773]
AGTTTGTACTGGTGACGAAACTCAGTGTCTAGCTAGAGTGGC
[149 nt withheld, positions 2816-2964]
T
[41 nt withheld, positions 2966-3006]
T
[62 nt withheld, positions 3008-3069]
A
[35 nt withheld, positions 3071-3105]
CCTCCCTCAATCGGTTGAATGTCGCCCTTTTGTCTTTGGCGCTGGTAAACCATATGAA
[86 nt withheld, positions 3164-3249]
T
[54 nt withheld, positions 3251-3304]
CTAGCGCCGCCCTATACCTTGTCTGCCTCCCCGCGTTGCGTCGCGGTGCATGGAGCCGGGCCACCTCGAC
CTGAATGGAAGCCGGCGGCACCTCGCTAACGGATTCACCACTCCAAGAATTGGAGCCAATCAATTCTTGC
GGAGAACTGTGAATGCGCAAACCAACCCTTGGCAGAACATATCCATCGCGTCCGCCATCTCCAGCAGCCG
CACGCGGCGCATCTCGGGCAGCGTTGGGTCCTGGCCACGGGTGCGCATGATCGTGCTCCTGTCGTTGAGG
ACCCGGCTAGGCTGGCGGGGTTGCCTTACTGGTTAGCAGAATGAATCACCGATACGCGAGCGAACGTGAA
GCGACTGCTGCTGCAAAACGTCTGCGACCTGAGCAACAACATGAATGGTCTTCGGTTTCCGTGTTTCGTA
AAGTCTGGAAACGCGGAAGTCAGCGCCCTGCACCATTATGTTCCGGATCTGCATCGCAGGATGCTGCTGG
CTACCCTGTGGAACACCTACATCTGTATTAACGAAGCGCTGGCATTGACCCTGAGTGATTTTTCTCTGGT
CCCGCCGCATCCATACCGCCAGTTGTTTACCCTCACAACGTTCCAGTAACCGGGCATGTTCATCATCAGT
AACCCGTATCGTGAGCATCCTCTCTCGTTTCATCGGTATCATTACCCCCATGAACAGAAATCCCCCTTAC
ACGGAGGCATCAGTGACCAAACAGGAAAAAACCGCCCTTAACATGGCCCGCTTTATCAGAAGCCAGACAT
TAACGCTTCTGGAGAAACTCAACGAGCTGGACGCGGATGAACAGGCAGACATCTGTGAATCGCTTCACGA
CCACGCTGATGAGCTTTACCGCAGGATCCGCGAAATTGTAAGCGTTAATATTTTGTTAAAATTCGCGTTA
AATTTTTGTTAAATCAGCTCATTTTTTAACCAATAGGCCGAAATCGGCAAAATCCCTTATAAATCAAAAG
AATAGACCGAGATAGGGT
[37 nt withheld, positions 4303-4339]
AAAGAACGTGGACTCCAACGTCAAAGG
[49 nt withheld, positions 4367-4415]
T
[91 nt withheld, positions 4417-4507]
G
[124 nt withheld, positions 4509-4632]
CGCGGATCCTGCCTCGCGCGTTTCGGTGATGACGGTGAAAACCTCTGACACATGCAGCTCCCGGAGACGG
TCACAGCTTGTCTGTAAGCGGATGCCGGGAGCAGACAAGCCCGTCAGGGCGCGTCAGCGGGTGTTGGCGG
GTGTCGGGGCGCAGCCATGACCCAGTCACGTAGCGATAGCGGAGTGTATACTGGCTTAACTATGCGGCAT
CAGAGCAGATTGTACTGAGAGTGCACCATATGCGGTGTGAAATACCGCACAGATGCGTAAGGAGAAAATA
CCGCATCAGGCGCTCTTCCGCTTCCTCGCTCACTGACTCGCTGCGCTCGGTCGTTCGGCTGCGGCGAGCG
GTATCAGCTCACTCAAAGGCGGTAATACGGTTATCCACAGAATCAGGGGATAACGCAGGAAAGAACATGT
GAGCAAAAGGCCAGCAAAAGGCCAGGAACCGTAAAAAGGCCGCGTTGCTGGCGTTTTTCCATAGGCTCCG
CCCCCCTGACGAGCATCACAAAAATCGACGCTCAAGTCAGAGGTGGCGAAACCCGACAGGACTATAAAGA
TACCAGGGTTTCCCCCTGGAAGCTCCCTCGTGCGCTCTCCTGTTCCGACCCTGCCGCTTACCGGATACCT
GTCCGCCTTTCTCCCTTCGGGAAGCGTGGCGCTTTCTCATAGCTCACGCTGTAGGTATCTCAGTTCGGTG
TAGGTCGTTCGCTCCAAGCTGGGCTGTGTGCACGAACCCCCCGTTCAGCCCGACCGCTGCGCCTTATCCG
GTAACTATCGTCTTGAGTCCAACCCGGTAAGACACGACTTATCGCCACTGGCAGCAGCCACTGGTAACAG
GATTAGCAGAGCGAGGTATGTAGGCGGTGCTACAGAGTTCTTGAAGTGGTGGCCTAACTACGGCTACACT
AGAAGGACAGTATTTGGTATCTGCGCTCTGCTGAAGCCAGTTACCTTCGGAAAAAGAGTTGGTAGCTCTT
GATCCGGCAAACAAACCACCGCTGGTAGCGGTGGTTTTTTTGTTTGCAAGCAGCAGATTACGCGCAGAAA
AAAAGGATCTCAAGAAGATCCTTTGATCTTTTCTACGGGGTCTGACGCTCAGTGGAACGAAAACTCACGT
TAAGGGATTTTGGTCATGAGATTATCAAAAAGGATCTTCACCTAGATCCTTTTAAATTAAAAATGAAGTT
TTAAATCAATCTAAAGTATATATGAGTAAACTTGGTCTGACAGTTACCAATGCTTAATCAGTGAGGCACC
TATCTCAGCGATCTGTCTATTTCGTTCATCCATAGTTGCCTGACTCCCCGTCGTGTAGATAACTACGATA
CGGGAGGGCTTACCATCTGGCCCCAGTGCTGCAATGATACCGCGAGACCCACGCTCACCGGCTCCAGATT
TATCAGCAATAAACCAGCCAGCCGGAAGGGCCGAGCGCAGAAGTGGTCCTGCAACTTTATCCGCCTCCAT
CCAGTCTATTAATTGTTGCCGGGAAGCTAGAGTAAGTAGTTCGCCAGTTAATAGTTTGCGCAACGTTGTT
GCCATTGCTGCAGGCATCGTGGTGTCACGCTCGTCGTTTGGTATGGCTTCATTCAGCTCCGGTTCCCAAC
GATCAAGGCGAGTTACATGATCCCCCATGTTGTGCAAAAAAGCGGTTAGCTCCTTCGGTCCTCCGATCGT
TGTCAGAAGTAAGTTGGCCGCAGTGTTATCACTCATGGTTATGGCAGCACTGCATAATTCTCTTACTGTC
ATGCCATCCGTAAGATGCTTTTCTGTGACTGGTGAGTACTCAACCAAGTCATTCTGAGAATAGTGTATGC
GGCGACCGAGTTGCTCTTGCCCGGCGTCAACACGGGATAATACCGCGCCACATAGCAGAACTTTAAAAGT
GCTCATCATTGGAAAACGTTCTTCGGGGCGAAAACTCTCAAGGATCTTACCGCTGTTGAGATCCAGTTCG
ATGTAACCCACTCGTGCACCCAACTGATCTTCAGCATCTTTTACTTTCACCAGCGTTTCTGGGTGAGCAA
AAACAGGAAGGCAAAATGCCGCAAAAAAGGGAATAAGGGCGACACGGAAATGTTGAATACTCATACTCTT
CCTTTTTCAATATTATTGAAGCATTTATCAGGGTTATTGTCTCATGAGCGGATACATATTTGAATGTATT
TAGAAAAATAAACAAATAGGGGTTCCGCGCACATTTCCCCGAAAAGTGCCACCTGACGTCTAAGAAACCA
TTATTATCATGACATTAACCTATAA
