>Addgene plasmid #91275 | pHH0103_VAV1-2/2 | depositor partial sequence | sequence record 175763 | insert sequence
GGCCCAGCCGGCCGGCACCGCCAAAGCCCGTTATGACTTCTGCGCCCGTGACCGCTCCGAACTGTCCCTG
AAAGAAGGTGACATTATCAAAATCCTGAATAAAAAAGGCCAGCAAGGTTGGTGGCGTGGCGAAATTTATG
GCCGCGTGGGTTGGTTTCCGGCGAACTATGTTGAAGAAGATTACGCGGCCGC
